>Addgene plasmid #247316 | pLN058 | addgene full sequence | sequence record 493812 | Addgene NGS Result
CCACCGCGGTGGCGGCCGCCCCGGCCAGCCTCGCAGAGCAGGATTCCCGTTGAGCACCGCCAGGTGCGAA
TAAGGGACAGTGAAGAAGGAACACCCGCTCGCGGGTGGGCCTACTTCACCTATCCTGCCCGGCTGACGCC
GTTGGATACACCAAGGAAAGTCTACACGAACCCTTTGGCAAAATCCTGTATATCGTGCGAAAAAGGATGG
ATATACCGAAAAAATCGCTATAATGACCCCGAAGCAGGGTTATGCAGCGGAAAAGATCCGTCGACGGCCG
CTCTAGAACTAGTGGATCCAAATAAAACGAAAGGCTCAGTCGAAAGACTGGGCCTTTCGTTTTATCTGTT
GTTTGTCGCATTATACGCAAGGCGACAAGGTGCTGATGCCGCTGGCGATTCAGGTTCATCATGCCGTTTG
TGATGGCTTCCATGTCGGCAGAATGCTTAATGAATTACAACAGTTTTTATATAAGCTTAGGTGCGGCGCC
GACCATGATGGACGAGCTGAAGTCCATCTCGGACTCCTGGCTTTCGCATCACGCCGGCGGCGAAAAGAGC
TTCTCGATGGGGGGCTTTGACCCACGTTATGTGGCCGAGTTCCCCGTCGCGGTTGTTCGCAGTGAAGGCA
AGATCGTCGCCTTCGCCACGCTGTGGACGACGGCCGCCAAGACGGCGTTCTCCATGGACCTGATGCGCTA
CTCTGACGAAGCGCCCAAGAACGTCATGGACTATCTGTTCGTCGAGCTGCTGCAGTGGGGCAAGGACGAG
GGATACAGCGCCTTCGAGTTCGGCGTCGCGCCGCTGGCGGGTCTGCAGGATCGCCCTCTGGCCCCGATCA
TGTCGCGCGTCGGCCGGCTGCTCTACGAGCGCGGCGAGGAGATCTATAACTTCCAGGGTGTGCGTCGCTA
CAAGGACAAGTACGACCCGGTCTGGCAGCCGCGCTACATTGCCGCGCCTCAGAAGTGGGCGATCCCGTTC
CTGCTCGCCGACATCGGGCTGCTGTCGTCCGGTGGGGTCTCCGGCCTGGCGAAACGACCCAAGAAGCTCC
CGGAGAAGGCCGCGACCTAGTAGCGCGTCTGGTTACCCGTCTGGACGCCGAGCAGGTTCACCAGATGCAC
CAGCATCAGCATCAGTCCGACCACGCAGATCATCATCATCGGCCGCCAAGGGATCAGCCGCGGGCCCTTG
AGAATATTGATCGGACGCGCGCCCAGCCAGCCGAAGAGCACGGCGAGGATCAGGAACAGGATCGCGGCGG
CGGCGGTGACGGGCAGGTCCATGCGCGCTTCTAGGCCTGCGACAATCCGCCTGGCAAATGGTTAACCAGT
GTTAACCCTCTTGCTTTTGAACCGCGCTACAGAGTGATGGGACTCTGTCCTGATTCCTCCACAGTGAATC
GCACAGCCACTACATCTGGCGTTTTCGTCGCGTTTACACCCTAGGAATCGGTGACTAGCGTTTTCCCCAG
GTGCGGGGAGATCGATTCGCATGACGGCGGCTTCGCCATGGAGCGTTAAGGGGATTGACCCCAAGGCACG
GGAGGTCGCGAAAGACCTCGCGCGTCGCTCCGGCATGACTTTGGGTGAATGGCTGAACCGAATGATCATC
GAAGGCGATGGTCAGACCGCTGATCCGCGTCTCGCGGGGGACGATGTCCCCAACCGCGCCTATCTCGAGA
TTGTCAAAGATGATGCGCCGCCGCGCATCGAGATCGCCGAGCATCCGGCAGATGAGGTTGGTCGCGTCGC
GCTGGCGCTGGATCGCCTGACCCAACGCATTGAAGCCGCCGAGGGGCGCAACGCCGCCGCCATCACCGGC
ATCGATCACTCCGTCCGTGACGCCCTGACGCGTCTGGGCGCATCCGAACGTGAGCAGATCGCCGTCGCCG
CCCGGTTCGAGGGCGCTGTCGACGAACTGAAGACCGAGCAGGCTCGGGCCACCGAACGTCTGCGCCGGAT
CGAGAGCGAGGCGGCGGGTCCGCGCTCGGCCGAGGCGTTGCGCGCGCTTGAAGGCGCCTTGGGCAAGGTC
GCCGGACACCTTTACGAAGGCGAGGCGCGGACGCGCGAGGCGATCGCGACCCTGGAAGCCAAGCTGAACC
AGCAGAGCTCGGGCGATCCCAGCGCGCTGGTCGAGGCTGTGGTCGCGCGACTGGGCGAACGCCTCGAAGC
CGCCGAAACCCGCACCAGCGACGCGCTGCGCGAACTGGGCGCGTCGTTCCAGGCCCTGGATCAGCGCTTG
GGCGCCGTCGAGACTGCCAATCCCGCCACGGGCGTTCAGGAGGGCCTGGACAGCCTGGCCGCCACCCTCA
CGCAGAAGATGGAAGCCGCTCGCCTGGAGATGGCGGCCAAGCTTCGCGAAAGCGCCGACGGACGTTTCGA
TCGCATGGAGCGCAAGCTCGGCGAGATGGCGGCCCACGTGCAGGCGGCCGAACAGCGCTCGGCCCAGGCC
ATTGAGCGTATGGGCCGCGAGATTGTCGGTGTCGCTGATGCGTTCAATCGCCGCGTCCACGCCGCCGAGA
GCCGTAACGCCAGCGCTATCGAGCAGGTCGGTGGCGAGGTTGCGCGGATCGCCGCCAGCGTCGAGCACAA
GCTCAATCGCGCCGATAGCGTTCAAGCCCAGGCCCTTGAAAAGCTGGGCGGCGAGATCGCCCGGATCACC
GAGAAGCTGGCCGAGCGGATCGGCAGCGCCGAGCGACGCAACGCCCTGGCCATCGACGATGTCGGCGAAC
AGGTCGCCCGCGTCACAGAGCGCCTGAACCAACGCCACGAACGTTCCAGCGGCAAGGCCAAGTCGGCGAA
GAAGGAAAAGGCTTCCAAGGCCAGCGGCTCGCTGTTCAGCGGCTTTGGCGGTTTCTCGACCAAGAAGTCG
AAGGCGCGCTTGGGCGCGACCGTGACGACGGCCCTCGTTGTCTTCGCCGCCGCCGGCGCGCTCGGGGCCG
GCGTGGGCGGCCTGCTGCTGCTGAACACCGACGACGGCAACAACTCGCCCAGCCGCGTCGCCCAGGCGAT
CGCTGGTCGCAAGGCCGATGTCGAGGTGAATGGTCCCGAGGCTGACACGACCCCCGGCGCGCCGCGCGCC
GCCGTCGCGCTGACGACGGGCAAGGTCGTCCCAGCCGAGGTCGAGGCCCCTGCAGCCCCGCCGACCAACG
AAGCCAAGGCCCTGTTCGAGGACGCGGTCCGTAAGATCGAGTCGGGGGACCGCTCGGGCGTCGAGTTGCT
GAAGCGCGCCGCCAATGGCGGCTACCCGGCCGCGCAGTTCTACCTCTCGAAGATGTACGAGGGCGGCAAG
AACGGCGTGAAGGTCGATATGGCCGAAGCGCGCCGCTGGAGTGAGCGCGCCGCCAACGGTGGCGATCCGC
GGGCCATGCACAACCTGGCCCTCTACTACTTCAAGGGCGAGGGCGGTCCGCGCAATTCGACGACGGCCGC
CAGCTGGTTCCGCAAGGCCGCCGACATGGGCCTGGTCGACAGCCAGTTCAACCTGGCTCAGCTCTACGAA
AGCGGACTGGGCGTCAGCCAGAATCCGGCCGAAGCCTACAAATGGTATGTGATCGCCGGCCGCGCTGGGG
ATTCGACCGCGCGGGGCCGCGCCACGGCGCTGCGCTCGCAGCTGACCGCAGAGGCCCAGCAGACCGCTGA
CCGCTCGGCCTTGGCCTTCCGTCCGCAGACTCAGGTCCAGACCGCCAGTCTGTCGTCCGCTGCGCCGGCC
GCCGCAAACGCCAACCTTGGCGTTGCGCAGCGTGTCCTGTCGCAGCTGGGCTATTACCAGGGGCCGCGCG
ACGGTGTCTCGTCGCCCGCCCTGCGCATGGCGATCGCGGCCTATCAGCGTGATCAGGGTCTGCCCCCCAC
CGGATCGGTGGACGCCGAGACCCTCAATCGCCTGTCGGTCTACGCGCGCTAAACGCCTCGCGACCTCGCG
CTTTGCCGGGAAGGGGCCTTAATTAATATGCATGGTACCTTAAGATCTCGAGCTCCGGAGAATTCGAACG
TTACGCGTACCGGTGCTAGCTGCAGCCCGGGGGATCCACTAGTTCTAGAGCGGCCATTCACTGGCCGTCG
TTTTACAACGTCGTGACTGGGAAAACCCTGGCGTTACCCAACTTAATCGCCTTGCAGCACATCCCCCTTT
CGCCAGCGGTATCAGCTCACTCAAAGGCGGTAATACGGTTATCCACAGAATCAGGGGATAACGCAGGAAA
GAACATGTGAGCAAAAGGCCAGCAAAAGGCCAGGAACCGTAAAAAGGCCGTGTTGCTGGCGTTTTTCCAT
AGGCTCCGCCCCCCTGACGAGCATCACAAAAATCGACGCTCAAGTCAGAGGTGGCGAAACCCGACAGGAC
TATAAAGATACCAGGCGTTTCCCCCTGGAAGCTCCCTCGTGCGCTCTCCTGTTCCGACCCTGCCGCTTAC
CGGATACCTGTCCGCCTTTCTCCCTTCGGGAAGCGTGGCGCTTTCTCATAGCTCACGCTGTAGGTATCTC
AGTTCGGTGTAGGTCGTTCGCTCCAAGCTGGGCTGTGTGCACGAACCCCCCGTTCAGCCCGACCGCTGCG
CCTTATCCGGTAACTATCGTCTTGAGTCCAACCCGGTAAGACACGACTTATCGCCACTGGCAGCAGCCAC
TGGTAACAGGATTAGCAGAGCGAGGTATGTAGGCGGTGCTACAGAGTTCTTGAAGTGGTGGCCTAACTAC
GGCTACACTAGAAGAACAGTATTTGGTATCTGCGCTCTGCTGAAGCCAGTTACCTTCGGAAAAAGAGTTG
GTAGCTCTTGATCCGGCAAACAAACCACCGCTGGTAGCGGTGGTTTTTTTGTTTGCAAGCAGCAGATTAC
GCGCAGAAAAAAAGGATCTCAAGAAGATCCTTTGATCTTTTCTACGGGGTCTGACGCTCAGTGGAACGAA
AACTCACGTTAAGGGATTTTGGTCATGAGATTATCAAAAAGGATCTTCACCTAGATCCTTTTAGGGGGGG
GGGGGCGCTGAGGTCTGCCTCGTGAAGAAGGTGTTGCTGACTCATACCAGGCCTGAATCGCCCCATCATC
CAGCCAGAAAGTGAGGGAGCCACGGTTGATGAGAGCTTTGTTGTAGGTGGACCAGTTGGTGATTTTGAAC
TTTTGCTTTGCCACGGAACGGTCTGCGTTGTCGGGAAGATGCGTGATCTGATCCTTCAACTCAGCAAAAG
TTCGATTTATTCAACAAAGCCGCCGTCCCGTCAAGTCAGCGTAATGCTCTGCCAGTGTTACAACCAATTA
ACCAATTCTGATTAGAAAAACTCATCGAGCATCAAATGAAACTGCAATTTATTCATATCAGGATTATCAA
TACCATATTTTTGAAAAAGCCGTTTCTGTAATGAAGGAGAAAACTCACCGAGGCAGTTCCATAGGATGGC
AAGATCCTGGTATCGGTCTGCGATTCCGACTCGTCCAACATCAATACAACCTATTAATTTCCCCTCGTCA
AAAATAAGGTTATCAAGTGAGAAATCACCATGAGTGACGACTGAATCCGGTGAGAATGGCAAAAGCTTAT
GCATTTCTTTCCAGACTTGTTCAACAGGCCAGCCATTACGCTCGTCATCAAAATCACTCGCATCAACCAA
ACCGTTATTCATTCGTGATTGCGCCTGAGCGAGACGAAATACGCGATCGCTGTTAAAAGGACAATTACAA
ACAGGAATCGAATGCAACCGGCGCAGGAACACTGCCAGCGCATCAACAATATTTTCACCTGAATCAGGAT
ATTCTTCTAATACCTGGAATGCTGTTTTCCCGGGGATCGCAGTGGTGAGTAACCATGCATCATCAGGAGT
ACGGATAAAATGCTTGATGGTCGGAAGAGGCATAAATTCCGTCAGCCAGTTTAGTCTGACCATCTCATCT
GTAACATCATTGGCAACGCTACCTTTGCCATGTTTCAGAAACAACTCTGGCGCATCGGGCTTCCCATACA
ATCGATAGATTGTCGCACCTGATTGCCCGACATTATCGCGAGCCCATTTATACCCATATAAATCAGCATC
CATGTTGGAATTTAATCGCGGCCTCGAGCAAGACGTTTCCCGTTGAATATGGCTCATAACACCCCTTGTA
TTACTGTTTATGTAAGCAGACAGTTTTATTGTTCATGATGATATATTTTTATCTTGTGCAATGTAACATC
AGAGATTTTGAGACACAACGTGGCTTTCCCCCCCCCCCC
Features (pLannotate 1.2.2; 11 found; start..end, strand, type, name):
      1..19      +  misc_feature   MCS (fragment): pBluescript multiple cloning site
     21..130     -  oriT           oriT: incP origin of transfer
    275..299     +  misc_feature   MCS (fragment): pBluescript multiple cloning site
    299..345     +  terminator     rrnB T1 terminator: transcription terminator T1 from the E. coli rrnB gene
    360..464     +  CDS            CmR (fragment): chloramphenicol acetyltransferase; cat; confers resistance to chloramphenicol
   1491..3899    +  CDS            podJ (fragment): PODJ_CAUVC - Experimental evidence at protein level: Swiss-Prot protein existence level 1. PodJL provides the positional information for the localization of several polar organelles (pili, adhesive holdfast and chemotactic apparatus) by recruiting structural (CpaE) and regulatory (PleC) proteins to a specific cell pole. From Caulobacter vibrioides (strain ATCC 19089 / CB15) (Caulobacter crescentus).
   4010..4045    -  misc_feature   MCS (fragment): pBluescript multiple cloning site
   4046..4137    +  CDS            lacZα (fragment): LacZα fragment of β-galactosidase; lacZ fragment
   4264..4852    -  rep_origin     ori: high-copy-number ColE1/pMB1/pBR322/pUC origin of replication
   4975..5121    -  CDS            TRA2_ECOLX (fragment): Protein predicted: Swiss-Prot protein existence level 4. Required for transposition of transposon Tn903. From Escherichia coli.
   5262..6077    -  CDS            KanR: aminoglycoside phosphotransferase; aph(3')-Ia; confers resistance to kanamycin in bacteria or G418 (Geneticin®) in eukaryotes
