[The description below was written by a language model from this plasmid's Addgene catalogue record and pLannotate feature annotations shown in this document.]
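Description:
pLN058 is a bacterial expression plasmid built on the pXYFPN backbone (the depositor notes it as pXYFPN-2-PPodJ-PodJΔIDR) for expressing a truncated form of the Caulobacter crescentus polarity scaffold PodJ from its own promoter. It is propagated in E. coli through a high-copy ColE1/pUC-type origin and selected with kanamycin through an aph(3')-Ia aminoglycoside phosphotransferase gene. An incP oriT is also annotated, which allows the plasmid to be mobilised by conjugation from E. coli into a recipient such as Caulobacter. No origin other than ColE1 was detected, and the record does not say how the plasmid is maintained in Caulobacter. The remaining annotations are backbone remnants: pBluescript polylinker pieces, an rrnB T1 terminator upstream of the insert region, and short fragments of a chloramphenicol acetyltransferase gene, lacZα and a Tn903 transposition protein.

The payload, assembled by Gibson cloning, is PodJΔIDR, a podJ (CCNA_02125) variant presumably lacking an intrinsically disordered region, as the name suggests. The annotation detects it as a partial match to PodJ of about 2.4 kb, consistent with an internal deletion, although the exact boundaries of the deletion are not given. The PodJ promoter (PPodJ) is listed as the driver but was not annotated as a feature; it presumably lies in the unannotated stretch upstream of the coding sequence. Although the backbone name implies a YFP fusion vector, no fluorescent protein was detected in the sequence. PodJ supplies positional information for polar organelles by recruiting factors such as CpaE and PleC to a cell pole, so this construct suits native-level expression of the deletion variant to test how that region contributes to scaffold interactions and cell polarity development.
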