Addgene plasmid #247316: pLN058
Purpose: Expression of PodJΔIDR under the control of the PodJ promoter (KanR)
Depositing lab: Wei Zhao. Depositing organization: Shenzhen Institute of Advanced Technology (SIAT), Chinese Academy of Sciences. Publication: Scaffold-Scaffold Interaction Facilitates Cell Polarity Development in Caulobacter crescentus. Lu N, Duvall SW, Zhao G, Kowallis KA, Zhang C, Tan W, Sun J, Petitjean HN, Tomares DT, Zhao GP, Childers WS, Zhao W. mBio. 2023 Apr 25;14(2):e0321822. doi: 10.1128/mbio.03218-22. Epub 2023 Mar 27. PubMed 36971555.
Backbone
  Vector backbone: pXYFPN
  Vector type: Bacterial Expression
Growth in bacteria
  Bacterial resistance: Kanamycin, 50 μg/mL
  Growth temperature: 37°C
  Growth strain: DH5alpha
  Copy number: Unknown
Gene/Insert
  Gene/Insert name: PodJΔIDR
  Species: Caulobacter crescentus
  Entrez Gene: podJ (a.k.a. CCNA_02125)
  Promoter: PPodJ
  Cloning method: Gibson Cloning
  Sequencing primers: 5′ gaagtgggcgatcccgttc; 3′ ctgataccgctggcgaaag
Terms and licenses: Academic/Nonprofit Terms; Industry Terms: Not Available to Industry
Depositor comments: pXYFPN-2-PPodJ-PodJΔIDR
How to cite: pLN058 was a gift from Wei Zhao (Addgene plasmid # 247316 ; http://n2t.net/addgene:247316 ; RRID:Addgene_247316)
